>Addgene plasmid #43170 | I-TATT | depositor partial sequence | sequence record 58435 | I-TATT sequence 424 bps
CGTCTCCTGACCCCAGAGCAGGTCGTGGCCATTGCCTCGAATGGAGGGGGCAAACAGGCGTTGGAAACCG
TACAACGATTGCTGCCGGTGCTGTGCCAAGCGCACGGACTCACCCCAGAGCAGGTCGTGGCAATCGCCTC
CAACATTGGCGGGAAACAGGCACTCGAGACTGTCCAGCGCCTGCTTCCCGTGCTGTGCCAAGCGCACGGC
CTCACCCCAGAGCAGGTCGTGGCCATTGCCTCGAATGGAGGGGGCAAACAGGCGTTGGAAACCGTACAAC
GATTGCTGCCGGTGCTGTGCCAAGCGCACGGATTAACCCCAGAGCAGGTCGTGGCCATTGCCTCGAATGG
AGGGGGCAAACAGGCGTTGGAAACCGTACAACGATTGCTGCCGGTGCTGTGCCAAGCGCACGGCTTAAGA
GACG
