>Addgene plasmid #43170 | I-TATT | addgene partial sequence | sequence record 61946 | M13-F20 5'-TGTAAAACGACGGCCAGT-3'
CGAATTGGGCCCTCTAGATGCATGCTCGAGCGGCCGCCAGTGTGATGGATATCTGCAGAATTCGCCCTTA
TATAGATGCCGTCCTAGCGCGTCTCCTGACCCCAGAGCAGGTCGTGGCCATTGCCTCGAATGGAGGGGGC
AAACAGGCGTTGGAAACCGTACAACGATTGCTGCCGGTGCTGTGCCAAGCGCACGGACTCACCCCAGAGC
AGGTCGTGGCAATCGCCTCCAACATTGGCGGGAAACAGGCACTCGAGACTGTCCAGCGCCTGCTTCCCGT
GCTGTGCCAAGCGCACGGCCTCACCCCAGAGCAGGTCGTGGCCATTGCCTCGAATGGAGGGGGCAAACAG
GCGTTGGAAACCGTACAACGATTGCTGCCGGTGCTGTGCCAAGCGCACGGATTAACCCCAGAGCAGGTCG
TGGCCATTGCCTCGAATGGAGGGGGCAAACAGGCGTTGGAAACCGTACAACGATTGCTGCCGGTGCTGTG
CCAAGCGCACGGCTTAAGAGACGTGGGCACAGGAAAGATACTTAAGGGCGAATTCCAGCACACTGGCGGC
CGTTACTAGTGGATCCGAGCTCGGTACCAAGCTTGATGCATAGCTTGAGTATTCTATAGTGTCACCTAAA
TAGCTTGGCGTAATCATGGTCATAGCTGTTTCCTGTGTGAAATTGTTATCCGCTCACAATTCCACACAAC
ATACGAGCCGGAAGCATAAAGTGTAAAGCCTGGGGTGCCTAATGAGTGAGCTAACTCACATTAATTGCGT
TGCGCTCACTGCCCGCTTTCCAGTCGGGAAACCTGTCGTGCCAGCTGCATTAATGAATCGGCCAACGCGC
GGGGAGAGGCGGTTTGCGTATTGGGCGCTCTTCCGCTTCCTCGCTCACTGACTCGCTGCGCTCGGTCGTT
CNGCTGCGGCGAGCGGTATC
