[The description below was written by a language model from this plasmid's Addgene catalogue record.]
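Description:
I-TATT is a bacterial cloning plasmid built on the commercial pCRII-TOPO backbone (about 4 kb without insert), into which a 424 bp synthetic fragment has been placed by TOPO cloning. It is maintained as a high-copy plasmid in E. coli and carries resistance to both ampicillin and kanamycin, consistent with the dual markers of this backbone. The insert is flanked by the vector's standard T7 and M13-reverse priming sites, which are listed as the sequencing primers for verifying it. No feature table is available, so the positions and details of the origin, resistance cassettes and any other backbone elements are not documented beyond what the backbone name implies.

The insert is described only by its name and as synthetic; the record does not state its composition or function explicitly. The plasmid was deposited in connection with a TALEN genome-editing system developed for making human stem cell-based disease models. In that context, the name and the size of the fragment fit a pre-assembled block of TALE repeat modules recognising the four-base sequence TATT, with the "I" prefix plausibly indicating its position in an ordered assembly scheme. This interpretation is an inference from the name and the associated work rather than something the catalogue fields confirm. There is no promoter or expression context recorded for the insert, so the construct is best regarded as a storage and source vector: a library component from which the fragment would be taken and combined with other modules to build full-length TALEN DNA-binding arrays in a separate destination vector, rather than a plasmid used directly in mammalian cells.
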