Addgene plasmid #43170: I-TATT
Depositing lab: Chad Cowan & Kiran Musunuru. Depositing organization: Harvard University. Publication: A TALEN Genome-Editing System for Generating Human Stem Cell-Based Disease Models. Ding Q, Lee YK, Schaefer EA, Peters DT, Veres A, Kim K, Kuperwasser N, Motola DL, Meissner TB, Hendriks WT, Trevisan M, Gupta RM, Moisan A, Banks E, Friesen M, Schinzel RT, Xia F, Tang A, Xia Y, Figueroa E, Wann A, Ahfeldt T, Daheron L, Zhang F, Rubin LL, Peng LF, Chung RT, Musunuru K, Cowan CA. Cell Stem Cell. 2012 Dec 12. pii: S1934-5909(12)00645-5. doi: 10.1016/j.stem.2012.11.011. PubMed 23246482.
Backbone
  Vector backbone: pCRII-TOPO
  Backbone manufacturer: Invitrogen
  Backbone size w/o insert (bp): 3973
  Vector type: Bacterial Cloning
Growth in bacteria
  Bacterial resistance: Ampicillin and Kanamycin, 100 & 50 μg/mL
  Growth temperature: 37°C
  Growth strain: Top10
  Copy number: High Copy
Gene/Insert
  Gene/Insert name: I-TATT
  Species: Synthetic
  Insert size (bp): 424
  Cloning method: TOPO Cloning
  Sequencing primers: 5′ T7; 3′ M13-rev
Terms and licenses: Academic/Nonprofit Terms; Industry Terms: Not Available to Industry
How to cite: I-TATT was a gift from Chad Cowan & Kiran Musunuru (Addgene plasmid # 43170 ; http://n2t.net/addgene:43170 ; RRID:Addgene_43170)
